Addgene plasmid #209331: pLCS110
Purpose: (Empty Backbone) Gateway cloning compatible vector for transient expression in protoplasts. Arabidopsis UBQ10 promoter for N-terminal StayGold fusion protein.
Depositing lab: Lucia Strader. Depositing organization: Duke University. Publication: An improved toolkit of gateway- and gibson assembly-compatible vectors for protoplast transfection and agrobacterium-mediated plant transformation. Allen JR, Flanagan M, Pathak S, Emenecker SK, Emenecker RJ, Strader LC. BMC Res Notes. 2025 Apr 8;18(1):149. doi: 10.1186/s13104-025-07231-1. PubMed 40200324.
Backbone
  Vector backbone: pLCS100
  Vector type: Plant Expression
Growth in bacteria
  Bacterial resistance: Chloramphenicol and Ampicillin, 25 & 100 μg/mL
  Growth temperature: 37°C
  Growth strain: ccdB Survival
  Copy number: High Copy
Gene/Insert
  Gene/Insert name: None
Terms and licenses: Academic/Nonprofit Terms; Industry Terms: Not Available to Industry
Depositor comments: Please visit https://doi.org/10.21203/rs.3.rs-3558280/v1 for preprint.
How to cite: pLCS110 was a gift from Lucia Strader (Addgene plasmid # 209331 ; http://n2t.net/addgene:209331 ; RRID:Addgene_209331)
