[The description below was written by a language model from this plasmid's Addgene catalogue record and pLannotate feature annotations shown in this document.]
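Description:
pLCS110 is an empty Gateway destination vector built on the pLCS100 backbone for transient expression of proteins in plant protoplasts. It is a small pUC-type plasmid rather than a binary vector: the feature table shows a high-copy ColE1/pUC origin and an ampicillin-resistance gene (β-lactamase with its own promoter), together with remnants of the lacZα/lac promoter region and pUC polylinker. No T-DNA borders or plant selectable marker are annotated, consistent with direct transfection rather than Agrobacterium delivery.

The payload is an expression cassette in which, according to the catalogue entry, the Arabidopsis UBQ10 promoter drives a StayGold fluorescent protein placed so that it is fused to the N-terminus of the protein of interest. Neither the UBQ10 promoter nor the StayGold coding sequence was recognised by the automated annotation. They presumably lie in the roughly 2.2 kb unannotated stretch upstream of the Gateway cassette, but the table does not confirm this. Downstream is a standard attR1–attR2 cassette carrying the chloramphenicol acetyltransferase gene and the ccdB toxin gene (with a ccdA fragment), followed by the octopine synthase (OCS) terminator.

In an LR recombination with an attL-flanked entry clone, the cat–ccdB segment is replaced by the gene of interest. ccdB then counter-selects against unrecombined vector in ordinary E. coli strains. For this reason the empty vector is maintained in a ccdB-tolerant strain under both chloramphenicol and ampicillin selection. The resulting clones express StayGold-tagged fusion proteins, typically for work such as localisation imaging in protoplasts.
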