Features (pLannotate 1.2.2; 20 found; start..end, strand, type, name):
      1..36      +  CDS            rop (fragment): Rop protein, which maintains plasmids at low copy number; rop
    138..237     +  misc_feature   bom (fragment): basis of mobility region from pBR322
    243..397     -  CDS            lacZα (fragment): LacZα fragment of β-galactosidase; lacZ fragment
   2641..2705    +  misc_feature   MCS: multiple cloning site
   2710..2834    +  protein_bind   attR1: mutant version of attR; recombination site for the Gateway® LR reaction LR Clonase™
   2859..2889    +  promoter       lac UV5 promoter: E. coli lac promoter with an "up" mutation
   2913..2942    +  promoter       cat promoter (fragment): promoter of the E. coli cat gene encoding chloramphenicol acetyltransferase
   2943..3599    +  CDS            cat: CAT_ECOLX - Experimental evidence at protein level: Swiss-Prot protein existence level 1. This enzyme is an effector of chloramphenicol resistance in bacteria. From Escherichia coli. This protein is used as a marker in many commonly used cloning vectors, such as pACYC184.
   3781..3939    +  CDS            ccdA (fragment): CCDA_ECO57 - Also known as H, letA. Experimental evidence at protein level: Swiss-Prot protein existence level 1. Antitoxin component of a type II toxin-antitoxin (TA) system which inhibits the post-segregational killing (PSK) of plasmid-free cells, also referred to as a plasmid addiction system. Binds to and blocks the activity of CcdB; will also remove bound CcdB protein from the CcdB-GyrA complex by forming a CcdA-CcdB complex, a process termed rejuvenation. Functions as a transcriptional corepressor for the ccdAB operon, repression also requires CcdB (By similarity). From Escherichia coli
   3944..4246    +  CDS            ccdB: CCDB_ECOLI - Also known as G, letB, letD. Experimental evidence at protein level: Swiss-Prot protein existence level 1. Toxic component of a type II toxin-antitoxin (TA) system, functioning in plasmid maintainence. Responsible for the post- segregational killing (PSK) of plasmid-free cells, also referred to as a plasmid addiction system. Half-life of over 2 hours. Cell killing by CcdB is accompanied by filamentation, defects in chromosome and plasmid segregation, defects in cell division, formation of anucleate cells, decreased DNA synthesis and plasmid loss. Interferes with the activity of DN
   4290..4414    -  protein_bind   attR2: mutant version of attR; recombination site for the Gateway® LR reaction LR Clonase™
   4473..5180    +  terminator     OCS terminator: octopine synthase terminator
   5183..5228    -  misc_feature   MCS (fragment): pUC18/19 multiple cloning site
   5261..5277    -  protein_bind   lac operator: The lac repressor binds to the lac operator to inhibit transcription in E. coli. This inhibition can be relieved by adding lactose or isopropyl-β-D-thiogalactopyranoside (IPTG). lac repressor encoded by lacI
   5285..5315    -  promoter       lac promoter: promoter for the E. coli lac operon
   5330..5351    -  protein_bind   CAP binding site: CAP binding activates transcription in the presence of cAMP. E. coli catabolite activator protein
   5364..5456    -  CDS            lacI (fragment): lac repressor; lacI; The lac repressor binds to the lac operator to inhibit transcription in E. coli. This inhibition can be relieved by adding lactose or isopropyl-β-D-thiogalactopyranoside (IPTG).
   5639..6227    -  rep_origin     ori: high-copy-number ColE1/pMB1/pBR322/pUC origin of replication
   6398..7258    -  CDS            AmpR: β-lactamase; bla; confers resistance to ampicillin, carbenicillin, and related antibiotics
   7259..7363    -  promoter       AmpR promoter: bla
>Addgene plasmid #209331 | pLCS110 | addgene full sequence | sequence record 420445 | Addgene NGS Result
CTCGCGCGTTTCGGTGATGACGGTGAAAACCTCTGACACATGCAGCTCCCGGAGACGGTCACAGCTTGTC
TGTAAGCGGATGCCGGGAGCAGACAAGCCCGTCAGGGCGCGTCAGCGGGTGTTGGCGGGTGTCGGGGCTG
GCTTAACTATGCGGCATCAGAGCAGATTGTACTGAGAGTGCACCATATGCGGTGTGAAATACCGCACAGA
TGCGTAAGGAGAAAATACCGCATCAGGCGCCATTCGCCATTCAGGCTGCGCAACTGTTGGGAAGGGCGAT
CGGTGCGGGCCTCTTCGCTATTACGCCAGCTGGCGAAAGGGGGATGTGCTGCAAGGCGATTAAGTTGGGT
AACGCCAGGGTTTTCCCAGTCACGACGTTGTAAAACGACGGCCAGTGCCAAACTTTCGCGAAGCACCCAC
CCTAAGCCACATTTTAATCCTTCTGTTGGCCATGCCCCATCAAAGTTGCACTTAACCCAAGATTGTGGTG
GAGCTTCCCATGTTTCTCGTCTGTCCCGACGGTGTTGTGGTTGGTGCTTTCCTTACATTCTGAGCCTCTT
TCCTTCTAATCCACTCATCTGCATCTTCTTGTGTCCTTACTAATACCTCATTGGTTCCAAATTCCCTCCC
TTTAAGCACCAGCTCGTTTCTGTTCTTCCACAGCCTCCCAAGTATCCAAGGGACTAAAGCCTCCACATTC
TTCAGATCAGGATATTCTTGTTTAAGATGTTGAACTCTATGGAGGTTTGTATGAACTGATGATCTAGGAC
CGGATAAGTTCCCTTCTTCATAGCGAACTTATTCAAAGAATGTTTTGTGTATCATTCTTGTTACATTGTT
ATTAATGAAAAAATATTATTGGTCATTGGACTGAACACGAGTGTTAAATATGGACCAGGCCCCAAATAAG
ATCCATTGATATATGAATTAAATAACAAGAATAAATCGAGTCACCAAACCACTTGCCTTTTTTAACGAGA
CTTGTTCACCAACTTGATACAAAAGTCATTATCCTATGCAAATCAATAATCATACAAAAATATCCAATAA
CACTAAAAAATTAAAAGAAATGGATAATTTCACAATATGTTATACGATAAAGAAGTTACTTTTCCAAGAA
ATTCACTGATTTTATAAGCCCACTTGCATTAGATAAATGGCAAAAAAAAACAAAAAGGAAAAGAAATAAA
GCACGAAGAATTCTAGAAAATACGAAATACGCTTCAATGCAGTGGGACCCACGGTTCAATTATTGCCAAT
TTTCAGCTCCACCGTATATTTAAAAAATAAAACGATAATGCTAAAAAAATATAAATCGTAACGATCGTTA
AATCTCAACGGCTGGATCTTATGACGACCGTTAGAAATTGTGGTTGTCGACGAGTCAGTAATAAACGGCG
TCAAAGTGGTTGCAGCCGGCACACACGAGTCGTGTTTATCAACTCAAAGCACAAATACTTTTCCTCAACC
TAAAAATAAGGCAATTAGCCAAAAACAACTTTGCGTGTAAACAACGCTCAATACACGTGTCATTTTATTA
TTAGCTATTGCTTCACCGCCTTAGCTTTCTCGTGACCTAGTCGTCCTCGTCTTTTCTTCTTCTTCTTCTA
TAAAACAATACCCAAAGAGCTCTTCTTCTTCACAATTCAGATTTCAATTTCTCAAAATCTTAAAAACTTT
CTCTCAATTCTCTCTACCGTGATCAAGGTAAATTTCTGTGTTCCTTATTCTCTCAAAATCTTCGATTTTG
TTTTCGTTCGATCCCAATTTCGTATATGTTCTTTGGTTTAGATTCTGTTAATCTTAGATCGAAGACGATT
TTCTGGGTTTGATCGTTAGATATCATCTTAATTCTCGATTAGGGTTTCATAGATATCATCCGATTTGTTC
AAATAATTTGAGTTTTGTCGAATAATTACTCTTCGATTTGTGATTTCTATCTAGATCTGGTGTTAGTTTC
TAGTTTGTGCGATCGAATTTGTCCTCGAGATGGCTTCTACTCCTTTTAAATTTCAGTTGAAGGGTACTAT
TAATGGTAAGAGCTTCACTGTTGAGGGAGAGGGTGAAGGAAACTCTCATGAGGGTTCACATAAAGGAAAG
TATGTGTGTACATCTGGAAAGTTGCCTATGTCATGGGCTGCCCTCGGTACTTCTTTCGGATATGGAATGA
AATATTATACAAAATATCCTTCTGGTCTTAAGAATTGGTTCCATGAAGTGATGCCTGAGGGATTCACTTA
CGATAGGCATATTCAGTACAAGGGAGATGGTTCCATTCATGCTAAGCATCAGCATTTCATGAAAAACGGA
ACTTACCATAATATCGTGGAGTTCACAGGCCAAGATTTTAAGGAAAACTCTCCTGTTTTGACTGGTGATA
TGAATGTTTCTCTCCCAAACGATGTTCAACATATTCCAAGAGATGATGGAGTTGAATGCCCTGTTACCCT
CTTGTATCCTCTTCTTTCAGATAAATCTAAGTGTGTTGAGGCTCATCAAAACACTATCTGTAAGCCTTTG
CATAATCAGCCAGCTCCAGATGTGCCATATCATTGGATCAGAAAGCAATACACACAATCTAAGGATGATA
CTGAAGAACGTGATCACATCTGTCAGTCTGAAACACTTGAAGCTCATTTGTCCGGACTCAGATCACGAGC
TCAAGCTTCAAATTCTGCAGTCGACGGTACCGCGGGCCCGGGATCATCAACAAGTTTGTACAAAAAAGCT
GAACGAGAAACGTAAAATGATATAAATATCAATATATTAAATTAGATTTTGCATAAAAAACAGACTACAT
AATACTGTAAAACACAACATATCCAGTCACTATGGCGGCCGCATTAGGCACCCCAGGCTTTACACTTTAT
GCTTCCGGCTCGTATAATGTGTGGATTTTGAGTTAGGATCCGTCGAGATTTTCAGGAGCTAAGGAAGCTA
AAATGGAGAAAAAAATCACTGGATATACCACCGTTGATATATCCCAATGGCATCGTAAAGAACATTTTGA
GGCATTTCAGTCAGTTGCTCAATGTACCTATAACCAGACCGTTCAGCTGGATATTACGGCCTTTTTAAAG
ACCGTAAAGAAAAATAAGCACAAGTTTTATCCGGCCTTTATTCACATTCTTGCCCGCCTGATGAATGCTC
ATCCGGAGTTCCGTATGGCAATGAAAGACGGTGAGCTGGTGATATGGGATAGTGTTCACCCTTGTTACAC
CGTTTTCCATGAGCAAACTGAAACGTTTTCATCGCTCTGGAGTGAATACCACGACGATTTCCGGCAGTTT
CTACACATATATTCGCAAGATGTGGCGTGTTACGGTGAAAACCTGGCCTATTTCCCTAAAGGGTTTATTG
AGAATATGTTTTTCGTCTCAGCCAATCCCTGGGTGAGTTTCACCAGTTTTGATTTAAACGTGGCCAATAT
GGACAACTTCTTCGCCCCCGTTTTCACCATGGGCAAATATTATACGCAAGGCGACAAGGTGCTGATGCCG
CTGGCGATTCAGGTTCATCATGCCGTTTGTGATGGCTTCCATGTCGGCAGAATGCTTAATGAATTACAAC
AGTACTGCGATGAGTGGCAGGGCGGGGCGTAAAGATCTGGATCCGGCTTACTAAAAGCCAGATAACAGTA
TGCGTATTTGCGCGCTGATTTTTGCGGTATAAGAATATATACTGATATGTATACCCGAAGTATGTCAAAA
AGAGGTATGCTATGAAGCAGCGTATTACAGTGACAGTTGACAGCGACAGCTATCAGTTGCTCAAGGCATA
TATGATGTCAATATCTCCGGTCTGGTAAGCACAACCATGCAGAATGAAGCCCGTCGTCTGCGTGCCGAAC
GCTGGAAAGCGGAAAATCAGGAAGGGATGGCTGAGGTCGCCCGGTTTATTGAAATGAACGGCTCTTTTGC
TGACGAGAACAGGGGCTGGTGAAATGCAGTTTAAGGTTTACACCTATAAAAGAGAGAGCCGTTATCGTCT
GTTTGTGGATGTACAGAGTGATATTATTGACACGCCCGGGCGACGGATGGTGATCCCCCTGGCCAGTGCA
CGTCTGCTGTCAGATAAAGTCTCCCGTGAACTTTACCCGGTGGTGCATATCGGGGATGAAAGCTGGCGCA
TGATGACCACCGATATGGCCAGTGTGCCGGTCTCCGTTATCGGGGAAGAAGTGGCTGATCTCAGCCACCG
CGAAAATGACATCAAAAACGCCATTAACCTGATGTTCTGGGGAATATAAATGTCAGGCTCCCTTATACAC
AGCCAGTCTGCAGGTCGACCATAGTGACTGGATATGTTGTGTTTTACAGTATTATGTAGTCTGTTTTTTA
TGCAAAATCTAATTTAATATATTGATATTTATATCATTTTACGTTTCTCGTTCAGCTTTCTTGTACAAAG
TGGTTGATGATCCTAGGTGAGTCTAGAGAGTTAATTAAGACCCGGGACTAGTCCCTAGAGTCCTGCTTTA
ATGAGATATGCGAGACGCCTATGATCGCATGATATTTGCTTTCAATTCTGTTGTGCACGTTGTAAAAAAC
CTGAGCATGTGTAGCTCAGATCCTTACCGCCGGTTTCGGTTCATTCTAATGAATATATCACCCGTTACTA
TCGTATTTTTATGAATAATATTCTCCGTTCAATTTACTGATTGTACCCTACTACTTATATGTACAATATT
AAAATGAAAACAATATATTGTGCTGAATAGGTTTATAGCGACATCTATGATAGAGCGCCACAATAACAAA
CAATTGCGTTTTATTATTACAAATCCAATTTTAAAAAAAGCGGCAGAACCGGTCAAACCTAAAAGACTGA
TTACATAAATCTTATTCAAATTTCAAAAGTGCCCCAGGGGCTAGTATCTACGACACACCGAGCGGCGAAC
TAATAACGCTCACTGAAGGGAACTCCGGTTCCCCGCCGGCGCGCATGGGTGAGATTCCTTGAAGTTGAGT
ATTGGCCGTCCGCTCTACCGAAAGTTACGGGCACCATTCAACCCGGTCCAGCACGGCGGCCGGGTAACCG
ACTTGCTGCCCCGAGAATTATGCAGCATTTTTTTGGTGTATGTGGGCCCCAAATGAAGTGCAGGTCAAAC
CTTGACAGTGACGACAAATCGTTGGGCGGGTCCAGGGCGAATTTTGCGACAACATGTCGAGGCTCAGCAG
GACCTGCAGGTCGACTCTAGAGGATCCCCGGGTACCGAGCTCGAATTCGTAATCATGTCATAGCTGTTTC
CTGTGTGAAATTGTTATCCGCTCACAATTCCACACAACATACGAGCCGGAAGCATAAAGTGTAAAGCCTG
GGGTGCCTAATGAGTGAGCTAACTCACATTAATTGCGTTGCGCTCACTGCCCGCTTTCCAGTCGGGAAAC
CTGTCGTGCCAGCTGCATTAATGAATCGGCCAACGCGCGGGGAGAGGCGGTTTGCGTATTGGGCGCTCTT
CCGCTTCCTCGCTCACTGACTCGCTGCGCTCGGTCGTTCGGCTGCGGCGAGCGGTATCAGCTCACTCAAA
GGCGGTAATACGGTTATCCACAGAATCAGGGGATAACGCAGGAAAGAACATGTGAGCAAAAGGCCAGCAA
AAGGCCAGGAACCGTAAAAAGGCCGCGTTGCTGGCGTTTTTCCATAGGCTCCGCCCCCCTGACGAGCATC
ACAAAAATCGACGCTCAAGTCAGAGGTGGCGAAACCCGACAGGACTATAAAGATACCAGGCGTTTCCCCC
TGGAAGCTCCCTCGTGCGCTCTCCTGTTCCGACCCTGCCGCTTACCGGATACCTGTCCGCCTTTCTCCCT
TCGGGAAGCGTGGCGCTTTCTCATAGCTCACGCTGTAGGTATCTCAGTTCGGTGTAGGTCGTTCGCTCCA
AGCTGGGCTGTGTGCACGAACCCCCCGTTCAGCCCGACCGCTGCGCCTTATCCGGTAACTATCGTCTTGA
GTCCAACCCGGTAAGACACGACTTATCGCCACTGGCAGCAGCCACTGGTAACAGGATTAGCAGAGCGAGG
TATGTAGGCGGTGCTACAGAGTTCTTGAAGTGGTGGCCTAACTACGGCTACACTAGAAGAACAGTATTTG
GTATCTGCGCTCTGCTGAAGCCAGTTACCTTCGGAAAAAGAGTTGGTAGCTCTTGATCCGGCAAACAAAC
CACCGCTGGTAGCGGTGGTTTTTTTGTTTGCAAGCAGCAGATTACGCGCAGAAAAAAAGGATCTCAAGAA
GATCCTTTGATCTTTTCTACGGGGTCTGACGCTCAGTGGAACGAAAACTCACGTTAAGGGATTTTGGTCA
TGAGATTATCAAAAAGGATCTTCACCTAGATCCTTTTAAATTAAAAATGAAGTTTTAAATCAATCTAAAG
TATATATGAGTAAACTTGGTCTGACAGTTACCAATGCTTAATCAGTGAGGCACCTATCTCAGCGATCTGT
CTATTTCGTTCATCCATAGTTGCCTGACTCCCCGTCGTGTAGATAACTACGATACGGGAGGGCTTACCAT
CTGGCCCCAGTGCTGCAATGATACCGCGAGACCCACGCTCACCGGCTCCAGATTTATCAGCAATAAACCA
GCCAGCCGGAAGGGCCGAGCGCAGAAGTGGTCCTGCAACTTTATCCGCCTCCATCCAGTCTATTAATTGT
TGCCGGGAAGCTAGAGTAAGTAGTTCGCCAGTTAATAGTTTGCGCAACGTTGTTGCCATTGCTACAGGCA
TCGTGGTGTCACGCTCGTCGTTTGGTATGGCTTCATTCAGCTCCGGTTCCCAACGATCAAGGCGAGTTAC
ATGATCCCCCATGTTGTGCAAAAAAGCGGTTAGCTCCTTCGGTCCTCCGATCGTTGTCAGAAGTAAGTTG
GCCGCAGTGTTATCACTCATGGTTATGGCAGCACTGCATAATTCTCTTACTGTCATGCCATCCGTAAGAT
GCTTTTCTGTGACTGGTGAGTACTCAACCAAGTCATTCTGAGAATAGTGTATGCGGCGACCGAGTTGCTC
TTGCCCGGCGTCAATACGGGATAATACCGCGCCACATAGCAGAACTTTAAAAGTGCTCATCATTGGAAAA
CGTTCTTCGGGGCGAAAACTCTCAAGGATCTTACCGCTGTTGAGATCCAGTTCGATGTAACCCACTCGTG
CACCCAACTGATCTTCAGCATCTTTTACTTTCACCAGCGTTTCTGGGTGAGCAAAAACAGGAAGGCAAAA
TGCCGCAAAAAAGGGAATAAGGGCGACACGGAAATGTTGAATACTCATACTCTTCCTTTTTCAATATTAT
TGAAGCATTTATCAGGGTTATTGTCTCATGAGCGGATACATATTTGAATGTATTTAGAAAAATAAACAAA
TAGGGGTTCCGCGCACATTTCCCCGAAAAGTGCCACCTGACGTCTAAGAAACCATTATTATCATGACATT
AACCTATAAAAATAGGCGTATCACGAGGCCCTTTCGT
